Addgene plasmid #241133: pDMJ2-SARS-CoV-2-Spike (XBB.1)
Purpose: Expresses SARS-CoV-2 spike (XBB.1) protein for creating pseudotyped virus
Depositing lab: Jeremy Luban. Depositing organization: University of Massachusetts, Worcester. Publication: Computationally designed proteins mimic antibody immune evasion in viral evolution. Youssef N, Gurev S, Ghantous F, Brock KP, Jaimes JA, Thadani NN, Dauphin A, Sherman AC, Yurkovetskiy L, Soto D, Estanboulieh R, Kotzen B, Notin P, Kollasch AW, Cohen AA, Dross SE, Erasmus J, Fuller DH, Bjorkman PJ, Lemieux JE, Luban J, Seaman MS, Marks DS. Immunity. 2025 May 6:S1074-7613(25)00178-5. doi: 10.1016/j.immuni.2025.04.015. PubMed 40345199.
Backbone
  Vector backbone: pDMJ2
  Vector type: Mammalian Expression
Growth in bacteria
  Bacterial resistance: Ampicillin, 100 μg/mL
  Growth temperature: 37°C
  Growth strain: DH5alpha
  Copy number: High Copy
Gene/Insert
  Gene/Insert name: Spike (XBB.1)
  Species: SARS-CoV-2
  Mutation: T19I,L24del,P25del,P26del,A27S,V83A,G142D,Y144del,H146Q,Q183E,V213E,G252V,G339H,R346T,L368I,S371F,S373P,S375F,T376A,D405N,R408S,K417N,N440K,V445P,G446S,N460K,S477N,T478K,E484A,F486S,F490S,Q498R,N501Y,Y505H,D614G,H655Y,N679K,P681H,N764K,D796Y,Q954H,N969K
  Entrez Gene: S (a.k.a. GU280_gp02, spike glycoprotein)
  Cloning method: Gene Synthesis
Terms and licenses: Academic/Nonprofit Terms; Industry Terms: Not Available to Industry
How to cite: pDMJ2-SARS-CoV-2-Spike (XBB.1) was a gift from Jeremy Luban (Addgene plasmid # 241133 ; http://n2t.net/addgene:241133 ; RRID:Addgene_241133)
