[The description below was written by a language model from this plasmid's Addgene catalogue record and pLannotate feature annotations shown in this document.]
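Description:
pDMJ2-SARS-CoV-2-Spike (XBB.1) is a 7.4 kb mammalian expression plasmid built on the pDMJ2 backbone that drives production of the SARS-CoV-2 spike glycoprotein of the Omicron XBB.1 lineage. It is maintained in E. coli through a high-copy ColE1/pUC-type origin and selected with ampicillin via the β-lactamase gene and its native promoter. A short fragment of the pBR322 bom region is also annotated. No mammalian selection marker appears in the feature table, consistent with use by transient transfection.

The spike open reading frame, made by gene synthesis, is annotated over about 3.75 kb. According to the record it carries the XBB.1 set of changes relative to the reference spike. These include N-terminal domain deletions and substitutions, a dense cluster of receptor-binding domain mutations (for example R346T, K417N, N460K, E484A, F486S, N501Y), D614G, changes near the furin cleavage site (N679K, P681H), and several S2 substitutions. No epitope tags or reporters are annotated.

Because the sequence record is circular, the regulatory elements listed at its end lie directly upstream of the coding sequence. Transcription is driven by the human CMV immediate-early enhancer and promoter, followed by a fragment matching the HTLV-1 LTR and a fragment of CMV intron A. Leader elements of this kind are commonly included to boost mRNA processing and expression. A bovine growth hormone polyadenylation signal terminates the transcript.

The stated purpose is to supply XBB.1 spike as the envelope protein for pseudotyped virus. Such particles are typically made by co-transfecting the plasmid with packaging and reporter constructs, which are not part of this plasmid, and are used in entry and antibody neutralisation studies.
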