Features (pLannotate 1.2.2; 10 found; start..end, strand, type, name):
      1..3753    +  CDS            S: SPIKE_SARS2 - Experimental evidence at protein level: Swiss-Prot protein existence level 1. [Spike glycoprotein]: May down-regulate host tetherin (BST2) by lysosomal degradation, thereby counteracting its antiviral activity. From Severe acute respiratory syndrome coronavirus 2 (2019-nCoV) (SARS-CoV-2).
   3776..4000    +  polyA_signal   bGH poly(A) signal: bovine growth hormone polyadenylation signal
   4415..5003    -  rep_origin     ori: high-copy-number ColE1/pMB1/pBR322/pUC origin of replication
   5174..6034    -  CDS            AmpR: β-lactamase; bla; confers resistance to ampicillin, carbenicillin, and related antibiotics
   6035..6139    -  promoter       AmpR promoter: bla
   6179..6236    +  misc_feature   bom (fragment): basis of mobility region from pBR322
   6322..6701    +  enhancer       CMV enhancer: human cytomegalovirus immediate early enhancer
   6702..6905    +  promoter       CMV promoter: human cytomegalovirus (CMV) immediate early promoter
   6994..7221    +  LTR            5' LTR (truncated) (fragment): truncated 5' long terminal repeat (LTR) from human T-cell leukemia virus (HTLV) type 1
   7225..7335    +  intron         CMV intron (fragment): modified intron A from human cytomegalovirus
>Addgene plasmid #241133 | pDMJ2-SARS-CoV-2-Spike (XBB.1) | addgene full sequence | sequence record 486360 | Addgene NGS Result
ATGTTCGTGTTTCTGGTTCTTCTTCCCCTGGTGTCTAGTCAGTGCGTCAACTTGATCACGCGAACACAGA
GCTACACCAATTCCTTTACACGAGGCGTCTACTATCCCGACAAGGTGTTCCGAAGCAGTGTTTTGCACTC
CACGCAGGACCTTTTCTTGCCCTTCTTCTCAAATGTGACTTGGTTTCATGCAATACACGTATCCGGGACT
AATGGCACTAAGAGATTCGACAATCCCGCCTTGCCTTTTAACGACGGCGTGTATTTTGCCAGTACAGAAA
AGAGCAATATTATCCGGGGATGGATCTTCGGCACGACTCTGGATAGTAAAACACAATCCCTGCTGATCGT
GAATAATGCGACAAACGTCGTCATAAAAGTCTGCGAGTTCCAGTTCTGCAACGACCCTTTCCTCGACGTG
TACCAGAAGAACAATAAATCTTGGATGGAAAGTGAGTTTCGCGTGTACTCCAGTGCAAATAACTGTACTT
TTGAGTACGTAAGCCAGCCTTTCCTGATGGACCTCGAAGGGAAAGAGGGGAACTTTAAGAACCTGCGCGA
ATTCGTGTTCAAGAACATCGACGGTTATTTTAAAATATACAGCAAGCACACCCCTATTAACCTGGAGAGA
GATTTGCCACAAGGTTTTAGCGCCCTGGAACCCCTCGTGGACCTTCCTATCGGCATCAACATCACGCGCT
TCCAAACTCTGCTCGCACTGCATCGGTCTTATCTGACCCCTGTGGATTCATCCTCAGGATGGACCGCGGG
TGCTGCTGCATATTATGTGGGATATCTGCAGCCTAGGACCTTCCTGCTCAAATACAACGAGAACGGCACC
ATCACTGACGCTGTTGATTGCGCGCTGGACCCATTGTCTGAAACCAAATGCACACTGAAAAGCTTCACAG
TCGAGAAGGGCATTTACCAGACGAGCAACTTCAGAGTTCAGCCCACAGAGAGCATCGTTCGCTTCCCCAA
CATTACCAATTTGTGCCCATTCCACGAGGTCTTTAACGCAACTACCTTTGCCAGTGTTTACGCCTGGAAC
AGGAAACGGATATCCAATTGCGTGGCCGATTACAGCGTAATCTACAATTTCGCTCCCTTTTTCGCCTTTA
AATGCTACGGTGTCTCCCCTACGAAGCTGAATGATCTGTGCTTTACTAATGTCTATGCGGACAGCTTCGT
TATTAGAGGTAACGAGGTCAGCCAAATCGCCCCAGGGCAGACTGGAAACATAGCCGACTACAATTACAAA
CTGCCAGATGATTTCACCGGCTGCGTCATCGCCTGGAACTCCAATAAGCTCGATAGTAAACCCAGCGGCA
ATTACAACTATCTCTATAGGCTGTTTCGAAAGAGCAAGCTGAAACCTTTTGAGCGGGACATTTCAACAGA
GATCTACCAGGCCGGAAACAAGCCCTGCAACGGGGTCGCCGGGAGCAATTGTTACAGCCCGCTGCAAAGC
TATGGATTTCGGCCGACTTACGGCGTTGGCCACCAGCCATATCGGGTGGTGGTGCTGTCATTTGAGCTGC
TTCATGCGCCTGCTACAGTATGTGGGCCTAAAAAGTCTACCAATCTGGTGAAAAATAAGTGCGTGAACTT
CAACTTCAATGGCCTCACCGGGACAGGCGTGTTGACAGAATCCAATAAGAAATTCCTGCCATTCCAGCAG
TTCGGCAGGGATATCGCAGACACGACCGATGCGGTGCGAGATCCCCAGACATTGGAGATTCTGGACATTA
CTCCTTGTTCTTTTGGAGGAGTGAGTGTTATTACTCCCGGCACAAATACCTCAAATCAAGTCGCTGTGCT
GTATCAAGGTGTAAACTGTACCGAGGTCCCCGTGGCTATTCACGCCGACCAGCTGACCCCAACATGGCGG
GTATACAGCACCGGTTCTAATGTATTCCAGACCAGAGCCGGCTGCCTCATTGGAGCCGAGTACGTGAACA
ACTCTTATGAATGTGATATACCGATTGGAGCAGGTATCTGCGCCTCTTATCAGACCCAGACAAAGAGCCA
CAGAAGGGCTAGGAGCGTGGCCTCCCAGTCCATAATCGCCTATACAATGTCACTGGGGGCTGAAAATTCA
GTGGCATACAGTAACAACTCTATCGCTATCCCCACAAATTTTACCATCTCTGTGACTACAGAGATCCTGC
CAGTGTCTATGACTAAAACCTCCGTGGACTGTACCATGTACATCTGTGGTGATAGCACCGAATGTTCCAA
CCTGCTCCTGCAGTACGGCAGCTTCTGCACACAGCTGAAGAGGGCACTGACAGGAATCGCCGTCGAACAG
GATAAGAACACTCAGGAGGTGTTTGCGCAGGTTAAGCAGATTTACAAGACGCCACCAATCAAGTACTTCG
GTGGGTTCAATTTCTCTCAAATTCTGCCTGATCCTTCTAAGCCATCTAAGCGGAGCTTTATAGAGGATTT
GCTCTTTAATAAGGTGACCCTCGCCGATGCTGGATTTATTAAGCAGTATGGCGACTGTTTGGGAGACATT
GCTGCTCGCGATCTGATATGTGCCCAGAAATTCAACGGGCTGACCGTACTCCCACCGCTGCTCACTGATG
AGATGATCGCACAATATACCAGCGCCCTGCTGGCCGGCACTATTACATCCGGCTGGACGTTCGGAGCAGG
AGCCGCACTGCAAATACCTTTTGCCATGCAGATGGCATATCGCTTCAATGGGATCGGGGTGACCCAGAAC
GTCCTGTACGAAAACCAGAAACTTATCGCTAACCAGTTCAATTCCGCCATTGGTAAAATCCAGGACAGCT
TGAGTTCCACAGCCAGCGCCCTCGGGAAATTGCAAGATGTAGTCAATCACAATGCACAAGCCCTGAATAC
TCTCGTCAAGCAACTGTCATCCAAGTTCGGTGCTATATCCTCCGTGCTGAATGATATCCTTAGTAGATTG
GATAAGGTGGAGGCAGAAGTCCAGATCGACCGGCTTATTACTGGAAGGCTGCAGAGTCTGCAGACGTACG
TCACGCAGCAGCTTATCAGAGCCGCCGAGATTAGAGCATCTGCGAATCTGGCTGCTACAAAGATGAGTGA
ATGCGTGCTCGGGCAATCAAAGCGGGTCGACTTTTGTGGGAAGGGGTACCACCTCATGAGCTTCCCCCAA
TCCGCCCCACATGGCGTTGTGTTCCTGCATGTTACTTACGTTCCCGCTCAAGAGAAGAACTTTACTACCG
CTCCGGCGATCTGCCACGACGGTAAGGCACACTTTCCACGCGAAGGCGTCTTTGTTAGCAATGGAACACA
CTGGTTTGTTACCCAGAGGAACTTTTATGAGCCCCAGATAATCACAACCGACAACACATTCGTATCTGGG
AACTGTGACGTAGTTATTGGGATCGTGAACAACACCGTGTACGATCCTCTCCAACCGGAACTTGACTCTT
TCAAGGAGGAACTGGATAAGTACTTTAAGAATCACACCTCACCCGATGTTGACCTCGGCGACATTTCAGG
AATTAATGCTAGCGTGGTGAACATCCAGAAAGAGATTGATAGACTTAACGAAGTGGCCAAGAACCTCAAC
GAATCACTTATTGACCTGCAGGAGCTGGGAAAATATGAGCAGTACATTAAATGGCCTTGGTACATTTGGC
TGGGCTTTATAGCAGGCCTGATCGCTATCGTCATGGTGACCATCATGCTTTGTTGTATGACTAGCTGCTG
CAGCTGCCTCAAGGGCTGTTGTAGCTGCGGCTCTTGCTGTAAATAATGATGAGGATCCAGATCTGCTGTG
CCTTCTAGTTGCCAGCCATCTGTTGTTTGCCCCTCCCCCGTGCCTTCCTTGACCCTGGAAGGTGCCACTC
CCACTGTCCTTTCCTAATAAAATGAGGAAATTGCATCGCATTGTCTGAGTAGGTGTCATTCTATTCTGGG
GGGTGGGGTGGGGCAGGACAGCAAGGGGGAGGATTGGGAAGACAATAGCAGGCATGCTGGGGATGCGGTG
GGCTCTATGGGTACCCAGGTGCTGAAGAATTGACCCGGTTCCTCCTGGGCCAGAAAGAAGCAGGCACATC
CCCTTCTCTGTGACACACCCTGTCCACGCCCCTGGTTCTTAGTTCCAGCCCCACTCATAGGACACTCATA
GCTCAGGAGGGCTCCGCCTTCAATCCCACCCGCTAAAGTACTTGGAGCGGTCTCTCCCTCCCTCATCAGC
CCACCAAACCAAACCTAGCCTCCAAGAGTGGGAAGAAATTAAAGCAAGATAGGCTATTAAGTGCAGAGGG
AGAGAAAATGCCTCCAACATGTGAGGAAGTAATGAGAGAAATCATAGAATTTTAAGGCCATGATTTAAGG
CCAATCGGAAAGAACATGTGAGCAAAAGGCCAGCAAAAGGCCAGGAACCGTAAAAAGGCCGCGTTGCTGG
CGTTTTTCCATAGGCTCCGCCCCCCTGACGAGCATCACAAAAATCGACGCTCAAGTCAGAGGTGGCGAAA
CCCGACAGGACTATAAAGATACCAGGCGTTTCCCCCTGGAAGCTCCCTCGTGCGCTCTCCTGTTCCGACC
CTGCCGCTTACCGGATACCTGTCCGCCTTTCTCCCTTCGGGAAGCGTGGCGCTTTCTCATAGCTCACGCT
GTAGGTATCTCAGTTCGGTGTAGGTCGTTCGCTCCAAGCTGGGCTGTGTGCACGAACCCCCCGTTCAGCC
CGACCGCTGCGCCTTATCCGGTAACTATCGTCTTGAGTCCAACCCGGTAAGACACGACTTATCGCCACTG
GCAGCAGCCACTGGTAACAGGATTAGCAGAGCGAGGTATGTAGGCGGTGCTACAGAGTTCTTGAAGTGGT
GGCCTAACTACGGCTACACTAGAAGAACAGTATTTGGTATCTGCGCTCTGCTGAAGCCAGTTACCTTCGG
AAAAAGAGTTGGTAGCTCTTGATCCGGCAAACAAACCACCGCTGGTAGCGGTGGTTTTTTTGTTTGCAAG
CAGCAGATTACGCGCAGAAAAAAAGGATCTCAAGAAGATCCTTTGATCTTTTCTACGGGGTCTGACGCTC
AGTGGAACGAAAACTCACGTTAAGGGATTTTGGTCATGAGATTATCAAAAAGGATCTTCACCTAGATCCT
TTTAAATTAAAAATGAAGTTTTAAATCAATCTAAAGTATATATGAGTAAACTTGGTCTGACAGTTACCAA
TGCTTAATCAGTGAGGCACCTATCTCAGCGATCTGTCTATTTCGTTCATCCATAGTTGCCTGACTCCCCG
TCGTGTAGATAACTACGATACGGGAGGGCTTACCATCTGGCCCCAGTGCTGCAATGATACCGCGAGACCC
ACGCTCACCGGCTCCAGATTTATCAGCAATAAACCAGCCAGCCGGAAGGGCCGAGCGCAGAAGTGGTCCT
GCAACTTTATCCGCCTCCATCCAGTCTATTAATTGTTGCCGGGAAGCTAGAGTAAGTAGTTCGCCAGTTA
ATAGTTTGCGCAACGTTGTTGCCATTGCTACAGGCATCGTGGTGTCACGCTCGTCGTTTGGTATGGCTTC
ATTCAGCTCCGGTTCCCAACGATCAAGGCGAGTTACATGATCCCCCATGTTGTGCAAAAAAGCGGTTAGC
TCCTTCGGTCCTCCGATCGTTGTCAGAAGTAAGTTGGCCGCAGTGTTATCACTCATGGTTATGGCAGCAC
TGCATAATTCTCTTACTGTCATGCCATCCGTAAGATGCTTTTCTGTGACTGGTGAGTACTCAACCAAGTC
ATTCTGAGAATAGTGTATGCGGCGACCGAGTTGCTCTTGCCCGGCGTCAATACGGGATAATACCGCGCCA
CATAGCAGAACTTTAAAAGTGCTCATCATTGGAAAACGTTCTTCGGGGCGAAAACTCTCAAGGATCTTAC
CGCTGTTGAGATCCAGTTCGATGTAACCCACTCGTGCACCCAACTGATCTTCAGCATCTTTTACTTTCAC
CAGCGTTTCTGGGTGAGCAAAAACAGGAAGGCAAAATGCCGCAAAAAAGGGAATAAGGGCGACACGGAAA
TGTTGAATACTCATACTCTTCCTTTTTCAATATTATTGAAGCATTTATCAGGGTTATTGTCTCATGAGCG
GATACATATTTGAATGTATTTAGAAAAATAAACAAATAGGGGTTCCGCGCACATTTCCCCGAAAAGTGCC
ACCTGACGTCCCAATGATTGCACCATATGCGGTGTGAAATACCGCACAGATGCGTAAGGAGAAAATACCG
CATCAGATTGGCTATTGGCCATTGCATACGTTGTATCCATATCATAATATGTACATTTATATTGGCTCAT
GTCCAACATTACCGCCATGTTGACATTGATTATTGACTAGTTATTAATAGTAATCAATTACGGGGTCATT
AGTTCATAGCCCATATATGGAGTTCCGCGTTACATAACTTACGGTAAATGGCCCGCCTGGCTGACCGCCC
AACGACCCCCGCCCATTGACGTCAATAATGACGTATGTTCCCATAGTAACGCCAATAGGGACTTTCCATT
GACGTCAATGGGTGGAGTATTTACGGTAAACTGCCCACTTGGCAGTACATCAAGTGTATCATATGCCAAG
TACGCCCCCTATTGACGTCAATGACGGTAAATGGCCCGCCTGGCATTATGCCCAGTACATGACCTTATGG
GACTTTCCTACTTGGCAGTACATCTACGTATTAGTCATCGCTATTACCATGGTGATGCGGTTTTGGCAGT
ACATCAATGGGCGTGGATAGCGGTTTGACTCACGGGGATTTCCAAGTCTCCACCCCATTGACGTCAATGG
GAGTTTGTTTTGGCACCAAAATCAACGGGACTTTCCAAAATGTCGTAACAACTCCGCCCCATTGACGCAA
ATGGGCGGTAGGCGTGTACGGTGGGAGGTCTATATAAGCAGAGCTCGTTTAGTGAACCGTCAGATCGCCT
GGAGACGCCATCCACGCTGTTTTGACCTCCATAGAAGACACCGGGACCGATCCAGCCTCCATCGGCTCGC
ATCTCTCCTTCACGCGCCCGCCGCCCTACCTGAGGCCGCCATCCACGCCGGTTGAGTCGCGTTCTGCCGC
CTCCCGCCTGTGGTGCCTCCTGAACTGCGTCCGCCGTCTAGGTAAGTTTAAAGCTCAGGTCGAGACCGGG
CCTTTGTCCGGCGCTCCCTTGGAGCCTACCTAGACTCAGCCGGCTCTCCACGCTTTGCCTGACCCTGCTT
GCTCAACTCTAGTTAACGGTGGAGGGCAGTGTAGTCTGAGCAGTACTCGTTGCTGCCGCGCGCGCCACCA
GACATAATAGCTGACAGACTAACAGACTGTTCCTTTCCATGGGTCTTTTCTGCAGTCACCGTCGTCGACA
CGTGTGATCAGATATCGCGGCCGCTCTAGA
